>Addgene plasmid #134351 | M13KO7-ΔPS-ΔgeneIII | addgene full sequence | sequence record 263408 | Addgene NGS Result
GGTTTTTTCGTTTTCAGAGCAAGAGATTACGCGCAGACCAAAACGATCTCAAGAAGATCATCTTATTAAG
GGGTCTGACGCTCAGTGGAACGAAAACTCACGTTAAGGGATTTTGGTCATGAGATTATCAAAAAGGATCT
TCACCTAGATCCTTTTAAATTAAAAATGAAGTTTTAAATCAATCTAAAGTATATATGAGTAAACTTGGTC
TGACAGTTACCAATGCTTAATCAGTGAGGCACCTATCTCAGCGATCTGTCTATTTCGTTCATCCATAGTT
GCCTGACTCCCCGTCGTGTAGATAACTACGATACGGGAGGGCTTACCATCTGGCCCCAGTGCTGCAATGA
TACCGCGAGACCCACGCTCACCGGCTCCAGATTTATCAGCAATAAACCAGCCAGCCGATTCGAGCTCGCC
CGGGGATCGACCAGTTGGTGATTTTGAACTTTTGCTTTGCCACGGAACGGTCTGCGTTGTCGGGAAGATG
CGTGATCTGATCCTTCAACTCAGCAAAAGTTCGATTTATTCAACAAAGCCGCCGTCCCGTCAAGTCAGCG
TAATGCTCTGCCAGTGTTACAACCAATTAACCAATTCTGATTAGAAAAACTCATCGAGCATCAAATGAAA
CTGCAATTTATTCATATCAGGATTATCAATACCATATTTTTGAAAAAGCCGTTTCTGTAATGAAGGAGAA
AACTCACCGAGGCAGTTCCATAGGATGGCAAGATCCTGGTATCGGTCTGCGATTCCGACTCGTCCAACAT
CAATACAACCTATTAATTTCCCCTCGTCAAAAATAAGGTTATCAAGTGAGAAATCACCATGAGTGACGAC
TGAATCCGGTGAGAATGGCAAAAGCTTATGCATTTCTTTCCAGACTTGTTCAACAGGCCAGCCATTACGC
TCGTCATCAAAATCACTCGCATCAACCAAACCGTTATTCATTCGTGATTGCGCCTGAGCGAGACGAAATA
CGCGATCGCTGTTAAAAGGACAATTACAAACAGGAATCGAATGCAACCGGCGCAGGAACACTGCCAGCGC
ATCAACAATATTTTCACCTGAATCAGGATATTCTTCTAATACCTGGAATGCTGTTTTCCCGGGGATCGCA
GTGGTGAGTAACCATGCATCATCAGGAGTACGGATAAAATGCTTGATGGTCGGAAGAGGCATAAATTCCG
TCAGCCAGTTTAGTCTGACCATCTCATCTGTAACATCATTGGCAACGCTACCTTTGCCATGTTTCAGAAA
CAACTCTGGCGCATCGGGCTTCCCATACAATCGATAGATTGTCGCACCTGATTGCCCGACATTATCGCGA
GCCCATTTATACCCATATAAATCAGCATCCATGTTGGAATTTAATCGCGGCCTCGAGCAAGACGTTTCCC
GTTGAATATGGCTCATAACACCCCTTGTATTACTGTTTATGTAAGCAGACAGTTTTATTGTTCATGATGA
TATATTTTTATCTTGTGCAATGTAACATCAGAGATTTTGAGACACAACGTGGCTTTCCCCCCCCCCCCCT
GCAGGTCTCGGGCTATTCTTTTGATTTATAAGGGATTTTGCCGATTTCGGCCTATTGGTTAAAAAATGAG
CTGATTTAACAAAAATTTAACGCGAATTTTAACAAAAT
[37 nt withheld, positions 1649-1685]
TTCCTGTTTTTGGGGATTTTCTGATTATCAACCGGGGTACATG
[58 nt withheld, positions 1729-1786]
CTCAGGC
[89 nt withheld, positions 1794-1882]
T
[32 nt withheld, positions 1884-1915]
TTTTGAATCTTTACCTACACATTACTCA
[44 nt withheld, positions 1944-1987]
TTGCGTTGAAATAAAGGCTTCTCCC
[83 nt withheld, positions 2013-2095]
TTCTT
[40 nt withheld, positions 2101-2140]
T
[191 nt withheld, positions 2142-2332]
G
[80 nt withheld, positions 2334-2413]
CTCTAATCCTGACCTGTTGGAGTTTGCTTCCGGTCTGGTTCGCTTTGAA
[62 nt withheld, positions 2463-2524]
CCGCTTTGCTTCTGACTATAATAGTCAGGGTAAAGACCTG
[116 nt withheld, positions 2565-2680]
TATTACCCCCTCTGGCAAAACTTCTTTTGCAAAAGCCTCTCGCTATTTTGGTTTTTATCGTCGTCTGGTA
AACGAGGGTTATGATAGTGTTGCTCTTACT
[44 nt withheld, positions 2781-2824]
ATGTGGTATTCCTAAATCTCAACTGATGAATCTTTCT
[50 nt withheld, positions 2862-2911]
T
[57 nt withheld, positions 2913-2969]
C
[33 nt withheld, positions 2971-3003]
CCAATTTACTACT
[83 nt withheld, positions 3017-3099]
TCTTGTCAAGATTACTCTTGATGAAGGTCAGCCAGCCTATGCGCCTGGTCTGTACACCGTTCATCTGTCC
TCTTTCAAAGTTGGTCAGTTCGGTTCC
[249 nt withheld, positions 3197-3445]
CCCTCAAAGCCTCTGTAGCCGTTGCTACCCTCGTTCCG
[48 nt withheld, positions 3484-3531]
A
[244 nt withheld, positions 3533-3776]
GGATCC
[88 nt withheld, positions 3783-3870]
T
[104 nt withheld, positions 3872-3975]
TCAATTACCCTCTGACTTTGTTCAGGGT
[56 nt withheld, positions 4004-4059]
A
[258 nt withheld, positions 4061-4318]
ATCTGATTTGCTTGCTATTGGGCGCGGTAATGATTCCTACGATGAAAATAAAAACGGCTTGCTTGTTCTC
GATGAGTGCGGTACTTGGTTTAATACCCGTTCTTGGAATGAT
[32 nt withheld, positions 4431-4462]
ACATGCTCGTAAATTAGGATGGGATATTATTTTTCTTGTTCAGGAC
[44 nt withheld, positions 4509-4552]
TGTTGTTTATTGTCGTCGTCTGGACAGAATTACTTTACCTTTTGTCGGTACTTTATATTCTCTTATTACT
GGCTCGAAAATGCCTCTGCCTAAATTACATGTTGGCGTTGTTAAATATGGC
[53 nt withheld, positions 4674-4726]
GTATAACGCATATGATACTAAACAGGCTTTTTCTAGTAATTATGATTCCGGTGTTTATTCTTATTTAACG
[107 nt withheld, positions 4797-4903]
T
[197 nt withheld, positions 4905-5101]
ACTCACATATATTGATTTATGTACTGTTTCC
[84 nt withheld, positions 5133-5216]
G
[35 nt withheld, positions 5218-5252]
TGTAACTTGGTATTCAAAGCAATCAGGCGAATCCGTTATTGTTTCTCCCGATGTAAAAGGTACTGTTACT
GTATATTCATCTGACGTTAAACCTGAAAATCTACGCAATTTCTTTATTTCTGTTTTACGTGCAAATAATT
TTGATATGGTAGGTTCTAACCCTTCCATTATTCAGAAGTATAATCCAAACAA
[35 nt withheld, positions 5445-5479]
A
[72 nt withheld, positions 5481-5552]
TTTTAAAATTAATAACGTTCGGGCAAAGGATTTAATACGAGTTGTCGAATTGTTTGTAAAGTCTAATACT
TCTAAATCCTCAAATGTATTATCTATTGACGGCTCTAATCTATTAGTTGTTAGTGCTCCTAAAGATATTT
TAGATAACCTTCCTCAATTCCTTTCA
[35 nt withheld, positions 5719-5753]
GGGTTTGATATTT
[32 nt withheld, positions 5767-5798]
ATTTGCTGCTGGCTCTCAGCGTGGCACTGTTGCAGGC
[41 nt withheld, positions 5836-5876]
TGGTGGTTCGTTCGGTATTTTTAAT
[68 nt withheld, positions 5902-5969]
A
[35 nt withheld, positions 5971-6005]
C
[38 nt withheld, positions 6007-6044]
G
[38 nt withheld, positions 6046-6083]
GATTGAGCGTCAAAATGTAGGTATTTCCATGAGCGTTTTTCCT
[38 nt withheld, positions 6127-6164]
C
[68 nt withheld, positions 6166-6233]
T
[200 nt withheld, positions 6235-6434]
CAAAAAACCCCGCTTCGGCGGGGTTTTTTCGCACGGATCGCTTCATGTGGCAGGAGAAAAAAGGCTGCAC
CGGTGCGTCAGCAGAATATGTGATACAGGATATATTCCGCTTCCTCGCTCACTGACTCGCTACGCTCGGT
CGTTCGACTGCGGCGAGCGGAAATGGCTTACGAACGGGGCGGAGATTTCCTGGAAGATGCCAGGAAGATA
CTTAACAGGGAAGTGAGAGGGCCGCGGCAAAGCCGTTTTTCCATAGGCTCCGCCCCCCTGACAAGCATCA
CGAAATCTGACGCTCAAATCAGTGGTGGCGAAACCCGACAGGACTATAAAGATACCAGGCGTTTCCCCCT
GGCGGCTCCCTCGTGCGCTCTCCTGTTCCTGCCTTTCGGTTTACCGGTGTCATTCCGCTGTTATGGCCGC
GTTTGTCTCATTCCACGCCTGACACTCAGTTCCGGGTAGGCAGTTCGCTCCAAGCTGGACTGTATGCACG
AACCCCCCGTTCAGTCCGACCGCTGCGCCTTATCCGGTAACTATCGTCTTGAGTCCAACCCGGAAAGACA
TGCAAAAGCACCACTGGCAGCAGCCACTGGTAATTGATTTAGAGGAGTTAGTCTTGAAGTCATGCGCCGG
TTAAGGCTAAACTGAAAGGACAAGTTTTGGTGACTGCGCTCCTCCAAGCCAGTTACCTCGGTTCAAAGAG
TTGGTAGCTCAGAGAACCTTCGAAAAACCGCCCTGCAAGGC
Features (pLannotate 1.2.2; 15 found; start..end, strand, type, name):
    218..407     -  CDS            bla(M) (fragment): β-lactamase lacking the signal sequence; bla(M); allows cytosolic expression of β-lactamase
    601..1416    -  CDS            KanR: aminoglycoside phosphotransferase; aph(3')-Ia; confers resistance to kanamycin in bacteria or G418 (Geneticin®) in eukaryotes
   1546..1723    +  rep_origin     M13 ori (fragment) (sequence partly withheld): M13 bacteriophage origin of replication; arrow indicates direction of (+) strand synthesis
   2625..2960    +  CDS            M13 gene X (sequence partly withheld): pX; X; replication
   2972..3235    +  CDS            M13 gene V (sequence partly withheld): pV; V; replication
   3237..3338    +  CDS            M13 gene VII (sequence withheld): pVII; VII; minor coat protein
   3335..3430    +  CDS            IX (sequence withheld): G9P_BPM13 - Experimental evidence at protein level: Swiss-Prot protein existence level 1. May initiate with G7P the virion concomitant assembly-budding process, by interacting with the packaging signal of the viral genome. The assembly-budding takes place at the host inner membrane. In turn, G7P and G9P are present at the end of the filamentous virion that emerges first from the bacterial host. From Enterobacteria phage M13 (Bacteriophage M13).
   3430..3651    +  CDS            M13 gene VIII (sequence partly withheld): pVIII; VIII; major coat protein
   3655..3703    +  terminator     fd terminator (sequence withheld): central terminator from bacteriophage fd (Otsuka and Kunisawa, 1982)
   3708..3776    +  CDS            M13 gene III (fragment) (sequence withheld): pIII; III; minor coat protein
   3788..4126    +  CDS            M13 gene VI (sequence partly withheld): pVI; VI; minor coat protein
   4128..5174    +  CDS            M13 gene I (sequence partly withheld): pI; I; phage assembly
   5152..6432    +  CDS            M13 gene IV (sequence partly withheld): pIV; IV; phage assembly
   6539..6594    -  rep_origin     RSF ori (fragment): Plasmids containing the RSF 1030 origin of replication can be propagated in E. coli cells that contain additional plasmids with compatible origins.
   6682..52      -  rep_origin     p15A ori (across the origin): Plasmids containing the medium-copy-number p15A origin of replication can be propagated in E. coli cells that contain a second plasmid with the ColE1 origin.
