[The description below was written by a language model from this plasmid's Addgene catalogue record and pLannotate feature annotations shown in this document.]
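Description:
M13KO7-ΔPS-ΔgeneIII is a 7,175 nt bacterial helper-phage plasmid derived from M13KO7, intended to supply M13 functions in trans for phage particle production in E. coli. It is maintained through a p15A origin of replication, recorded as low copy and compatible with ColE1-type plasmids in the same cell, and is selected with kanamycin through the aph(3')-Ia aminoglycoside phosphotransferase gene. The annotation also picks up short fragments of a β-lactamase coding sequence and an RSF-type origin. These appear to be partial matches or remnants rather than functional parts.

The payload is a nearly complete set of M13 genes in their native order. Genes X and V act in replication and single-strand DNA handling, VII, IX, VIII and VI encode minor and major coat proteins, and I and IV drive assembly and export. The fd central terminator sits after gene VIII. Gene II is not separately annotated, although gene X normally lies within it and there is unannotated sequence upstream of gene X, so its status cannot be confirmed from the table.

As the name indicates, two elements are disabled. Gene III is reduced to a 69 nt fragment, so the helper cannot make pIII, the minor coat protein needed for infectivity. Only a 178 nt fragment of the M13 origin remains, consistent with removal of the packaging signal (ΔPS), so the helper genome itself should not be efficiently packaged.

Together these deletions mean that infectious particles form only when pIII is supplied from another construct and a separate packageable phagemid is present. This arrangement suits selection schemes that link pIII expression to a desired activity, as in the directed evolution of transcription factors described in the associated publication.
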