Addgene plasmid #134351: M13KO7-ΔPS-ΔgeneIII
Purpose: Helper phage for M13 phage production
Depositing lab: Mark Isalan. Depositing organization: Imperial College London. Publication: Accelerated evolution of a minimal 63-amino acid dual transcription factor. Brodel AK, Rodrigues R, Jaramillo A, Isalan M. Sci Adv. 2020 Jun 10;6(24):eaba2728. doi: 10.1126/sciadv.aba2728. eCollection 2020 Jun. PubMed 32577520.
Backbone
  Vector backbone: p15A
  Vector type: Bacterial Expression
Growth in bacteria
  Bacterial resistance: Kanamycin, 50 μg/mL
  Growth temperature: 37°C
  Growth strain: DH5alpha
  Copy number: Low Copy
Gene/Insert
  Gene/Insert name: Helper phage gene
  Species: Synthetic
Terms and licenses: Academic/Nonprofit Terms; Industry Terms: Not Available to Industry
How to cite: M13KO7-ΔPS-ΔgeneIII was a gift from Mark Isalan (Addgene plasmid # 134351 ; http://n2t.net/addgene:134351 ; RRID:Addgene_134351)
